Addgene plasmid #200673: pLV-EF1A-CD19.8H.8TM.BB.28.3z
Purpose: Modular CD8hinge-CD8transmembrane-41BB-CD28-CD3z CAR backbone, For Transient Expression or Lentiviral Production
Depositing lab: Michele Bernasconi. Depositing organization: Universitaet Bern. Publication: CD276-CAR T cells and Dual-CAR T cells targeting CD276/FGFR4 promote rhabdomyosarcoma clearance in orthotopic mouse models. Timpanaro A, Piccand C, Dzhumashev D, Anton-Joseph S, Robbi A, Moser J, Rossler J, Bernasconi M. J Exp Clin Cancer Res. 2023 Nov 4;42(1):293. doi: 10.1186/s13046-023-02838-3. PubMed 37924157.
Backbone
  Vector backbone: pLV
  Backbone manufacturer: VectorBuilder
  Backbone size w/o insert (bp): 6451
  Vector type: Mammalian Expression, Lentiviral
Growth in bacteria
  Bacterial resistance: Ampicillin, 100 μg/mL
  Growth temperature: 37°C
  Growth strain: NEB Stable
  Copy number: High Copy
Gene/Insert
  Gene/Insert name: FMC63-CD8HD-CD8TM-41BB-CD28-CD3z-P2A-EGFP (alt names: CD19(FMC63)-CAR, CD8 hinge, CD8 transmembrane, 41BB costim., CD28 costim., CD3z stim domains, P2A-GFP marker; Contains: FMC63-scFV, CD8 Hinge domain, CD8-transmembrane domain, 41BB-ITD, CD28-ITD, CD3z-ITD)
  Species: H. sapiens (human)
  Insert size (bp): 2466
  Entrez Gene: CD8A (a.k.a. CD8, CD8alpha, Leu2, p32); CD28 (a.k.a. Tp44); CD247 (a.k.a. CD3-ZETA, CD3H, CD3Q, CD3Z, CD3ZETA, IMD25, T3Z, TCRZ); TNFRSF9 (a.k.a. 4-1BB, CD137, CDw137, ILA, IMD109)
  Promoter: EF1a-short
  Tag / fusion protein: MycTag (N terminal on insert)
  Cloning method: Gibson Cloning
  Sequencing primers: 5′ tgatgtcgtgtactggctcc; 3′ tttcttccacgtcgcctgcttg
Terms and licenses: Academic/Nonprofit Terms; Industry Terms: Not Available to Industry
How to cite: pLV-EF1A-CD19.8H.8TM.BB.28.3z was a gift from Michele Bernasconi (Addgene plasmid # 200673 ; http://n2t.net/addgene:200673 ; RRID:Addgene_200673)
