[The description below was written by a language model from this plasmid's Addgene catalogue record and pLannotate feature annotations shown in this document.]
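Description:
pLV-EF1A-CD19.8H.8TM.BB.28.3z is a third-generation-style, self-inactivating HIV-1 lentiviral transfer plasmid built on a commercial pLV backbone, intended either for direct transient expression in mammalian cells or for production of lentiviral particles. It is maintained in E. coli through a high-copy ColE1/pUC origin and ampicillin resistance; an f1 origin, an SV40 origin and residual lac/T7/T3 elements are also present in the backbone. The viral portion comprises an RSV promoter driving a truncated 5' LTR (making genomic RNA transcription Tat-independent), the Ψ packaging signal with a gag fragment, the RRE for Rev-dependent nuclear export, the cPPT/CTS, a WPRE to boost transcript stability and expression, and a ΔU3 3' LTR followed by an SV40 polyadenylation signal.

The payload is a third-generation anti-CD19 chimeric antigen receptor expressed from the short (core) EF-1α promoter, with the promoter and coding sequence flanked by Gateway attB sites left over from vector assembly. The open reading frame encodes the murine FMC63 scFv (detected as mouse light- and heavy-chain variable regions), recorded as carrying an N-terminal Myc tag, fused to the human CD8α hinge and transmembrane domains and then to 4-1BB, CD28 and CD3ζ intracellular signalling domains. The automated annotation does not call the Myc tag or the 4-1BB segment as separate features, although a short unannotated gap lies between the CD8A and CD28 hits. A P2A peptide links the CAR to EGFP, so both proteins are produced from one transcript and fluorescence marks transduced cells. The plasmid is described as a modular CAR backbone, which suggests that the binder or signalling modules are meant to be exchanged. The associated work concerns CAR T cells directed against rhabdomyosarcoma antigens.
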