Features (pLannotate 1.2.2; 34 found; start..end, strand, type, name):
      3..229     +  promoter       RSV promoter: Rous sarcoma virus enhancer/promoter
    230..410     +  LTR            5' LTR (truncated): truncated 5' long terminal repeat (LTR) from HIV-1
    457..582     +  misc_feature   HIV-1 Ψ: packaging signal of human immunodeficiency virus type 1
    566..929     +  CDS            HIV-1 gag (fragment): gag protein from human immunodeficiency virus 1; gag
   1075..1308    +  misc_feature   RRE: The Rev response element (RRE) of HIV-1 allows for Rev-dependent mRNA export from the nucleus to the cytoplasm.
   1685..1785    +  CDS            Rev (fragment): human immunodeficiency virus 1 (HIV-1) Rev protein; rev; enhances nuclear export of unspliced and incompletely spliced viral mRNAs
   1803..1920    +  misc_feature   cPPT/CTS: central polypurine tract and central termination sequence of HIV-1
   1938..1958    +  protein_bind   attB4: mutant version of attB; core recombination site for the Gateway® BP reaction BP Clonase™
   1965..2176    +  promoter       EF-1α core promoter: core promoter for human elongation factor EF-1α
   2183..2203    +  protein_bind   attB1: mutant version of attB; core recombination site for the Gateway® BP reaction BP Clonase™
   2354..2671    +  CDS            KV5AB_MOUSE: Experimental evidence at protein level: Swiss-Prot protein existence level 1. From Mus musculus (Mouse).
   2729..3016    +  CDS            HVM44_MOUSE (fragment): Experimental evidence at protein level: Swiss-Prot protein existence level 1. From Mus musculus (Mouse).
   3092..3394    +  CDS            CD8A (fragment): CD8A_HUMAN - Also known as MAL. Experimental evidence at protein level: Swiss-Prot protein existence level 1. Integral membrane glycoprotein that plays an essential role in the immune response and serves multiple functions in responses against both external and internal offenses. In T-cells, functions primarily as a coreceptor for MHC class I molecule:peptide complex. The antigens presented by class I peptides are derived from cytosolic proteins while class II derived from extracellular proteins. Interacts simultaneously with the T-cell receptor (TCR) and the MHC class I proteins presented by
   3425..3544    +  CDS            CD28 (fragment): CD28_HUMAN - Experimental evidence at protein level: Swiss-Prot protein existence level 1. Involved in T-cell activation, the induction of cell proliferation and cytokine production and promotion of T-cell survival. Enhances the production of IL4 and IL10 in T-cells in conjunction with TCR/CD3 ligation and CD40L costimulation (PubMed:8617933). Isoform 3 enhances CD40L-mediated activation of NF-kappa-B and kinases MAPK8 and PAK2 in T-cells (PubMed:15067037). From Homo sapiens (Human).
   3551..3892    +  CDS            CD247 (fragment): CD3Z_HUMAN - Also known as CD3Z, T3Z, TCRZ. Experimental evidence at protein level: Swiss-Prot protein existence level 1. Part of the TCR-CD3 complex present on T-lymphocyte cell surface that plays an essential role in adaptive immune response. When antigen presenting cells (APCs) activate T-cell receptor (TCR), TCR- mediated signals are transmitted across the cell membrane by the CD3 chains CD3D, CD3E, CD3G and CD3Z. All CD3 chains contain immunoreceptor tyrosine-based activation motifs (ITAMs) in their cytoplasmic domain. Upon TCR engagement, these motifs become phosphorylated by Src family
   3905..3960    +  CDS            P2A (fragment): 2A peptide from porcine teschovirus-1 polyprotein Eukaryotic ribosomes fail to insert a peptide bond between the Gly and Pro residues, yielding separate polypeptides.
   3962..4678    +  CDS            EGFP: the original enhanced GFP (Yang et al., 1996) mammalian codon-optimized
   4688..4712    -  protein_bind   attB2: mutant version of attB; recombination site for the Gateway® BP reaction BP Clonase™
   4730..5318    +  misc_feature   WPRE: woodchuck hepatitis virus posttranscriptional regulatory element
   5385..5404    +  misc_feature   cPPT/CTS (fragment): central polypurine tract and central termination sequence of HIV-1
   5406..5639    +  LTR            3' LTR (ΔU3): self-inactivating 3' long terminal repeat (LTR) from HIV-1
   5711..5832    +  polyA_signal   SV40 poly(A) signal: SV40 polyadenylation signal
   5872..6007    +  rep_origin     SV40 ori: SV40 origin of replication
   6028..6046    -  promoter       T7 promoter: promoter for bacteriophage T7 RNA polymerase
   6054..6209    +  CDS            lacZα (fragment): LacZα fragment of β-galactosidase; lacZ fragment
   6214..6642    +  rep_origin     f1 ori (sequence partly withheld): f1 bacteriophage origin of replication; arrow indicates direction of (+) strand synthesis
   6695..6799    +  promoter       AmpR promoter: bla
   6800..7660    +  CDS            AmpR: β-lactamase; bla; confers resistance to ampicillin, carbenicillin, and related antibiotics
   7831..8419    +  rep_origin     ori: high-copy-number ColE1/pMB1/pBR322/pUC origin of replication
   8602..8694    +  CDS            lacI (fragment): lac repressor; lacI; The lac repressor binds to the lac operator to inhibit transcription in E. coli. This inhibition can be relieved by adding lactose or isopropyl-β-D-thiogalactopyranoside (IPTG).
   8707..8728    +  protein_bind   CAP binding site: CAP binding activates transcription in the presence of cAMP. E. coli catabolite activator protein
   8743..8773    +  promoter       lac promoter: promoter for the E. coli lac operon
   8781..8797    +  protein_bind   lac operator: The lac repressor binds to the lac operator to inhibit transcription in E. coli. This inhibition can be relieved by adding lactose or isopropyl-β-D-thiogalactopyranoside (IPTG). lac repressor encoded by lacI
   8842..8860    +  promoter       T3 promoter: promoter for bacteriophage T3 RNA polymerase
>Addgene plasmid #200673 | pLV-EF1A-CD19.8H.8TM.BB.28.3z | addgene full sequence | sequence record 391864 | Addgene NGS Result
AATGTAGTCTTATGCAATACTCTTGTAGTCTTGCAACATGGTAACGATGAGTTAGCAACATGCCTTACAA
GGAGAGAAAAAGCACCGTGCATGCCGATTGGTGGAAGTAAGGTGGTACGATCGTGCCTTATTAGGAAGGC
AACAGACGGGTCTGACATGGATTGGACGAACCACTGAATTGCCGCATTGCAGAGATATTGTATTTAAGTG
CCTAGCTCGATACATAAACGGGTCTCTCTGGTTAGACCAGATCTGAGCCTGGGAGCTCTCTGGCTAACTA
GGGAACCCACTGCTTAAGCCTCAATAAAGCTTGCCTTGAGTGCTTCAAGTAGTGTGTGCCCGTCTGTTGT
GTGACTCTGGTAACTAGAGATCCCTCAGACCCTTTTAGTCAGTGTGGAAAATCTCTAGCAGTGGCGCCCG
AACAGGGACTTGAAAGCGAAAGGGAAACCAGAGGAGCTCTCTCGACGCAGGACTCGGCTTGCTGAAGCGC
GCACGGCAAGAGGCGAGGGGCGGCGACTGGTGAGTACGCCAAAAATTTTGACTAGCGGAGGCTAGAAGGA
GAGAGATGGGTGCGAGAGCGTCAGTATTAAGCGGGGGAGAATTAGATCGCGATGGGAAAAAATTCGGTTA
AGGCCAGGGGGAAAGAAAAAATATAAATTAAAACATATAGTATGGGCAAGCAGGGAGCTAGAACGATTCG
CAGTTAATCCTGGCCTGTTAGAAACATCAGAAGGCTGTAGACAAATACTGGGACAGCTACAACCATCCCT
TCAGACAGGATCAGAAGAACTTAGATCATTATATAATACAGTAGCAACCCTCTATTGTGTGCATCAAAGG
ATAGAGATAAAAGACACCAAGGAAGCTTTAGACAAGATAGAGGAAGAGCAAAACAAAAGTAAGACCACCG
CACAGCAAGCGGCCGCTGATCTTCAGACCTGGAGGAGGAGATATGAGGGACAATTGGAGAAGTGAATTAT
ATAAATATAAAGTAGTAAAAATTGAACCATTAGGAGTAGCACCCACCAAGGCAAAGAGAAGAGTGGTGCA
GAGAGAAAAAAGAGCAGTGGGAATAGGAGCTTTGTTCCTTGGGTTCTTGGGAGCAGCAGGAAGCACTATG
GGCGCAGCGTCAATGACGCTGACGGTACAGGCCAGACAATTATTGTCTGGTATAGTGCAGCAGCAGAACA
ATTTGCTGAGGGCTATTGAGGCGCAACAGCATCTGTTGCAACTCACAGTCTGGGGCATCAAGCAGCTCCA
GGCAAGAATCCTGGCTGTGGAAAGATACCTAAAGGATCAACAGCTCCTGGGGATTTGGGGTTGCTCTGGA
AAACTCATTTGCACCACTGCTGTGCCTTGGAATGCTAGTTGGAGTAATAAATCTCTGGAACAGATTTGGA
ATCACACGACCTGGATGGAGTGGGACAGAGAAATTAACAATTACACAAGCTTAATACACTCCTTAATTGA
AGAATCGCAAAACCAGCAAGAAAAGAATGAACAAGAATTATTGGAATTAGATAAATGGGCAAGTTTGTGG
AATTGGTTTAACATAACAAATTGGCTGTGGTATATAAAATTATTCATAATGATAGTAGGAGGCTTGGTAG
GTTTAAGAATAGTTTTTGCTGTACTTTCTATAGTGAATAGAGTTAGGCAGGGATATTCACCATTATCGTT
TCAGACCCACCTCCCAACCCCGAGGGGACCCGACAGGCCCGAAGGAATAGAAGAAGAAGGTGGAGAGAGA
GACAGAGACAGATCCATTCGATTAGTGAACGGATCTCGACGGTATCGCTAGCTTTTAAAAGAAAAGGGGG
GATTGGGGGGTACAGTGCAGGGGAAAGAATAGTAGACATAATAGCAACAGACATACAAACTAAAGAATTA
CAAAAACAAATTACAAAAATTCAAAATTTTACTAGTGATTATCGGATCAACTTTGTATAGAAAAGTTGTC
TAGAGGGCAGAGCGCACATCGCCCACAGTCCCCGAGAAGTTGGGGGGAGGGGTCGGCAATTGAACCGGTG
CCTAGAGAAGGTGGCGCGGGGTAAACTGGGAAAGTGATGTCGTGTACTGGCTCCGCCTTTTTCCCGAGGG
TGGGGGAGAACCGTATATAAGTGCAGTAGTCGCCGTGAACGTTCTTTTTCGCAACGGGTTTGCCGCCAGA
ACACAGGGATCCCAAGTTTGTACAAAAAAGCAGGCTGCCACCATGCTCAGGCTGCTCTTGGCTCTCAACT
TATTCCCTTCAATTCAAGTAACAGGACTCGAGGAACAAAAACTCATCTCAGAAGAGGATCTGGAACAAAA
GCTCATTTCAGAAGAAGATCTGCTCGAGGTCGACGGAGACGCCGACATCCAGATGACACAGACTACATCC
TCCCTGTCTGCCTCTCTGGGAGACAGAGTCACCATCAGTTGCAGGGCAAGTCAGGACATCTCTAAGTATT
TGAATTGGTATCAGCAGAAACCAGATGGAACTGTTAAACTCCTGATCTACCATACATCAAGATTACACTC
AGGAGTCCCATCAAGGTTCAGTGGCAGTGGGTCTGGAACAGATTATTCTCTCACCATTAGCAACCTGGAG
CAAGAAGATATTGCCACTTACTTTTGCCAACAGGGTAATACGCTTCCGTACACGTTCGGAGGGGGGACTA
AGTTGGAAATAACAGGCTCCACCTCTGGATCCGGCAAGCCCGGATCTGGCGAGGGATCCACCAAGGGCGA
GGTGAAACTGCAGGAGTCAGGACCTGGCCTGGTGGCGCCCTCACAGAGCCTGTCCGTCACATGCACTGTC
TCAGGGGTCTCATTACCCGACTATGGTGTAAGCTGGATTCGCCAGCCTCCACGAAAGGGTCTGGAGTGGC
TGGGAGTAATATGGGGTAGTGAAACCACATACTATAATTCAGCTCTCAAATCCAGACTGACCATCATCAA
GGACAACTCCAAGAGCCAAGTTTTCTTAAAAATGAACAGTCTGCAAACTGATGACACAGCCATTTACTAC
TGTGCCAAACATTATTACTACGGTGGTAGCTATGCTATGGACTACTGGGGTCAAGGAACCTCAGTCACCG
TCTCCGGTACCACCACGACGCCCGCGCCGCGACCACCAACACCGGCGCCCACCATCGCGTCGCAGCCCCT
GTCCCTGCGCCCAGAGGCGTGCCGGCCAGCGGCGGGTGGCGCAGTGCACACGAGGGGGCTGGACTTCGCC
TGTGATATCTACATCTGGGCGCCCTTGGCCGGGACTTGTGGGGTCCTTCTCCTGTCACTGGTTATCACCC
TTTACTGCAAACGGGGCAGAAAGAAACTCCTGTATATATTCAAACAACCATTTATGAGACCAGTACAAAC
TACTCAAGAGGAAGATGGCTGTAGCTGCCGATTTCCAGAAGAAGAAGAAGGAGGATGTGAACTGAGTAAG
AGGAGCAGGCTCCTGCACAGTGACTACATGAACATGACTCCCAGGCGGCCCGGACCCACCCGCAAGCATT
ACCAGCCCTATGCCCCACCACGCGACTTCGCAGCCTATCGCTCCTCCGGACTGAGAGTGAAGTTCAGCAG
GAGCGCAGACGCCCCCGCGTACCAGCAGGGCCAGAACCAGCTCTATAACGAGCTCAATCTAGGACGAAGA
GAGGAGTACGATGTTTTGGACAAGAGGCGTGGCCGGGACCCTGAGATGGGGGGAAAGCCGCAGAGAAGGA
AGAACCCTCAGGAAGGCCTGTACAATGAACTGCAGAAAGATAAGATGGCGGAGGCCTACAGTGAGATTGG
GATGAAAGGCGAGCGCCGGAGGGGCAAGGGGCACGATGGCCTTTACCAGGGTCTCAGTACAGCCACCAAG
GACACCTACGACGCCCTTCACATGCAGGCCCTGCCCCCTCGCTCCGGACGTACGGCCACGAACTTCTCTC
TGTTAAAGCAAGCAGGCGACGTGGAAGAAAACCCCGGTCCCGTGAGCAAGGGCGAGGAGCTGTTCACCGG
GGTGGTGCCCATCCTGGTCGAGCTGGACGGCGACGTAAACGGCCACAAGTTCAGCGTGTCCGGCGAGGGC
GAGGGCGATGCCACCTACGGCAAGCTGACCCTGAAGTTCATCTGCACCACCGGCAAGCTGCCCGTGCCCT
GGCCCACCCTCGTGACCACCCTGACCTACGGCGTGCAGTGCTTCAGCCGCTACCCCGACCACATGAAGCA
GCACGACTTCTTCAAGTCCGCCATGCCCGAAGGCTACGTCCAGGAGCGCACCATCTTCTTCAAGGACGAC
GGCAACTACAAGACCCGCGCCGAGGTGAAGTTCGAGGGCGACACCCTGGTGAACCGCATCGAGCTGAAGG
GCATCGACTTCAAGGAGGACGGCAACATCCTGGGGCACAAGCTGGAGTACAACTACAACAGCCACAACGT
CTATATCATGGCCGACAAGCAGAAGAACGGCATCAAGGTGAACTTCAAGATCCGCCACAACATCGAGGAC
GGCAGCGTGCAGCTCGCCGACCACTACCAGCAGAACACCCCCATCGGCGACGGCCCCGTGCTGCTGCCCG
ACAACCACTACCTGAGCACCCAGTCCGCCCTGAGCAAAGACCCCAACGAGAAGCGCGATCACATGGTCCT
GCTGGAGTTCGTGACCGCCGCCGGGATCACTCTCGGCATGGACGAGCTGTACAAGTAAGGGCCCCGTACC
CAGCTTTCTTGTACAAAGTGGTGATAATCGAATTCCGATAATCAACCTCTGGATTACAAAATTTGTGAAA
GATTGACTGGTATTCTTAACTATGTTGCTCCTTTTACGCTATGTGGATACGCTGCTTTAATGCCTTTGTA
TCATGCTATTGCTTCCCGTATGGCTTTCATTTTCTCCTCCTTGTATAAATCCTGGTTGCTGTCTCTTTAT
GAGGAGTTGTGGCCCGTTGTCAGGCAACGTGGCGTGGTGTGCACTGTGTTTGCTGACGCAACCCCCACTG
GTTGGGGCATTGCCACCACCTGTCAGCTCCTTTCCGGGACTTTCGCTTTCCCCCTCCCTATTGCCACGGC
GGAACTCATCGCCGCCTGCCTTGCCCGCTGCTGGACAGGGGCTCGGCTGTTGGGCACTGACAATTCCGTG
GTGTTGTCGGGGAAGCTGACGTCCTTTCCATGGCTGCTCGCCTGTGTTGCCACCTGGATTCTGCGCGGGA
CGTCCTTCTGCTACGTCCCTTCGGCCCTCAATCCAGCGGACCTTCCTTCCCGCGGCCTGCTGCCGGCTCT
GCGGCCTCTTCCGCGTCTTCGCCTTCGCCCTCAGACGAGTCGGATCTCCCTTTGGGCCGCCTCCCCGCAT
CGGGAATTCCCGCGGTTCGCTTTAAGACCAATGACTTACAAGGCAGCTGTAGATCTTAGCCACTTTTTAA
AAGAAAAGGGGGGACTGGAAGGGCTAATTCACTCCCAACGAAGACAAGATCTGCTTTTTGCTTGTACTGG
GTCTCTCTGGTTAGACCAGATCTGAGCCTGGGAGCTCTCTGGCTAACTAGGGAACCCACTGCTTAAGCCT
CAATAAAGCTTGCCTTGAGTGCTTCAAGTAGTGTGTGCCCGTCTGTTGTGTGACTCTGGTAACTAGAGAT
CCCTCAGACCCTTTTAGTCAGTGTGGAAAATCTCTAGCAGTAGTAGTTCATGTCATCTTATTATTCAGTA
TTTATAACTTGCAAAGAAATGAATATCAGAGAGTGAGAGGAACTTGTTTATTGCAGCTTATAATGGTTAC
AAATAAAGCAATAGCATCACAAATTTCACAAATAAAGCATTTTTTTCACTGCATTCTAGTTGTGGTTTGT
CCAAACTCATCAATGTATCTTATCATGTCTGGCTCTAGCTATCCCGCCCCTAACTCCGCCCATCCCGCCC
CTAACTCCGCCCAGTTCCGCCCATTCTCCGCCCCATGGCTGACTAATTTTTTTTATTTATGCAGAGGCCG
AGGCCGCCTCGGCCTCTGAGCTATTCCAGAAGTAGTGAGGAGGCTTTTTTGGAGGCCTAGGGACGTACCC
AATTCGCCCTATAGTGAGTCGTATTACGCGCGCTCACTGGCCGTCGTTTTACAACGTCGTGACTGGGAAA
ACCCTGGCGTTACCCAACTTAATCGCCTTGCAGCACATCCCCCTTTCGCCAGCTGGCGTAATAGCGAAGA
GGCCCGCACCGATCGCCCTTCCCAACAGTTGCGCAGCCTGAATGGCGAATGGG
[124 nt withheld, positions 6214-6337]
C
[91 nt withheld, positions 6339-6429]
A
[49 nt withheld, positions 6431-6479]
CCTTTGACGTTGGAGTCCACGTTCTTT
[37 nt withheld, positions 6507-6543]
ACCCTATCTCGGTCTATTCTTTTGATTTATAAGGGATTTTGCCGATTTCGGCCTATTGGTTAAAAAATGA
GCTGATTTAACAAAAATTTAACGCGAATTTTAACAAAATATTAACGCTTACAATTTAGGTGGCACTTTTC
GGGGAAATGTGCGCGGAACCCCTATTTGTTTATTTTTCTAAATACATTCAAATATGTATCCGCTCATGAG
ACAATAACCCTGATAAATGCTTCAATAATATTGAAAAAGGAAGAGTATGAGTATTCAACATTTCCGTGTC
GCCCTTATTCCCTTTTTTGCGGCATTTTGCCTTCCTGTTTTTGCTCACCCAGAAACGCTGGTGAAAGTAA
AAGATGCTGAAGATCAGTTGGGTGCACGAGTGGGTTACATCGAACTGGATCTCAACAGCGGTAAGATCCT
TGAGAGTTTTCGCCCCGAAGAACGTTTTCCAATGATGAGCACTTTTAAAGTTCTGCTATGTGGCGCGGTA
TTATCCCGTATTGACGCCGGGCAAGAGCAACTCGGTCGCCGCATACACTATTCTCAGAATGACTTGGTTG
AGTACTCACCAGTCACAGAAAAGCATCTTACGGATGGCATGACAGTAAGAGAATTATGCAGTGCTGCCAT
AACCATGAGTGATAACACTGCGGCCAACTTACTTCTGACAACGATCGGAGGACCGAAGGAGCTAACCGCT
TTTTTGCACAACATGGGGGATCATGTAACTCGCCTTGATCGTTGGGAACCGGAGCTGAATGAAGCCATAC
CAAACGACGAGCGTGACACCACGATGCCTGTAGCAATGGCAACAACGTTGCGCAAACTATTAACTGGCGA
ACTACTTACTCTAGCTTCCCGGCAACAATTAATAGACTGGATGGAGGCGGATAAAGTTGCAGGACCACTT
CTGCGCTCGGCCCTTCCGGCTGGCTGGTTTATTGCTGATAAATCTGGAGCCGGTGAGCGTGGGTCTCGCG
GTATCATTGCAGCACTGGGGCCAGATGGTAAGCCCTCCCGTATCGTAGTTATCTACACGACGGGGAGTCA
GGCAACTATGGATGAACGAAATAGACAGATCGCTGAGATAGGTGCCTCACTGATTAAGCATTGGTAACTG
TCAGACCAAGTTTACTCATATATACTTTAGATTGATTTAAAACTTCATTTTTAATTTAAAAGGATCTAGG
TGAAGATCCTTTTTGATAATCTCATGACCAAAATCCCTTAACGTGAGTTTTCGTTCCACTGAGCGTCAGA
CCCCGTAGAAAAGATCAAAGGATCTTCTTGAGATCCTTTTTTTCTGCGCGTAATCTGCTGCTTGCAAACA
AAAAAACCACCGCTACCAGCGGTGGTTTGTTTGCCGGATCAAGAGCTACCAACTCTTTTTCCGAAGGTAA
CTGGCTTCAGCAGAGCGCAGATACCAAATACTGTTCTTCTAGTGTAGCCGTAGTTAGGCCACCACTTCAA
GAACTCTGTAGCACCGCCTACATACCTCGCTCTGCTAATCCTGTTACCAGTGGCTGCTGCCAGTGGCGAT
AAGTCGTGTCTTACCGGGTTGGACTCAAGACGATAGTTACCGGATAAGGCGCAGCGGTCGGGCTGAACGG
GGGGTTCGTGCACACAGCCCAGCTTGGAGCGAACGACCTACACCGAACTGAGATACCTACAGCGTGAGCT
ATGAGAAAGCGCCACGCTTCCCGAAGAGAGAAAGGCGGACAGGTATCCGGTAAGCGGCAGGGTCGGAACA
GGAGAGCGCACGAGGGAGCTTCCAGGGGGAAACGCCTGGTATCTTTATAGTCCTGTCGGGTTTCGCCACC
TCTGACTTGAGCGTCGATTTTTGTGATGCTCGTCAGGGGGGCGGAGCCTATGGAAAAACGCCAGCAACGC
GGCCTTTTTACGGTTCCTGGCCTTTTGCTGGCCTTTTGCTCACATGTTCTTTCCTGCGTTATCCCCTGAT
TCTGTGGATAACCGTATTACCGCCTTTGAGTGAGCTGATACCGCTCGCCGCAGCCGAACGACCGAGCGCA
GCGAGTCAGTGAGCGAGGAAGCGGAAGAGCGCCCAATACGCAAACCGCCTCTCCCCGCGCGTTGGCCGAT
TCATTAATGCAGCTGGCACGACAGGTTTCCCGACTGGAAAGCGGGCAGTGAGCGCAACGCAATTAATGTG
AGTTAGCTCACTCATTAGGCACCCCAGGCTTTACACTTTATGCTTCCGGCTCGTATGTTGTGTGGAATTG
TGAGCGGATAACAATTTCACACAGGAAACAGCTATGACCATGATTACGCCAAGCGCGCAATTAACCCTCA
CTAAAGGGAACAAAAGCTGGAGCTGCAAGCTT
